>Addgene plasmid #185032 | pRAR074-control-sfGFP | addgene full sequence | sequence record 369696 | Addgene NGS Result
GCCGAGAGGCTTTACACTTTATGCTTCCGGCTGAATTCTAAAGATCTCTGACAGCTAGCTCAGTCCTAGG
TATAATGCTAGCGGCAGGTTTGACGGGAGATAGGGCACGCTAGTCCCGGTGTTGTCTCATCTGTCTCTTA
CGGTAACTGTAGATCGTCCCATCATCAACTCCTAGGAGGAAGGATCTATGAAAAAAGATATTCACCCGAA
ATACGAAGAAATTACTGCTAGCTGCTCTTGCGGTAACGTAATGAAAATCCGCTCCACCGTTGGTCATGGT
GGTGGTGGTATGAGCAAAGGAGAAGAACTTTTCACTGGAGTTGTCCCAATTCTTGTTGAATTAGATGGTG
ATGTTAATGGGCACAAATTTTCTGTCCGTGGAGAGGGTGAAGGTGATGCTACAAACGGAAAACTCACCCT
TAAATTTATTTGCACTACTGGAAAACTACCTGTTCCGTGGCCAACACTTGTCACTACTCTGACCTATGGT
GTTCAATGCTTTTCCCGTTATCCGGATCACATGAAACGGCATGACTTTTTCAAGAGTGCCATGCCCGAAG
GTTATGTACAGGAACGCACTATATCTTTCAAAGATGACGGGACCTACAAGACGCGTGCTGAAGTCAAGTT
TGAAGGTGATACCCTTGTTAATCGTATCGAGTTAAAGGGTATTGATTTTAAAGAAGATGGAAACATTCTT
GGACACAAACTCGAGTACAACTTTAACTCACACAATGTATACATCACGGCAGACAAACAAAAGAATGGAA
TCAAAGCTAACTTCAAAATTCGCCACAACGTTGAAGATGGTTCCGTTCAACTAGCAGACCATTATCAACA
AAATACTCCAATTGGCGATGGCCCTGTCCTTTTACCAGACAACCATTACCTGTCGACACAATCTGTCCTT
TCGAAAGATCCCAACGAAAAGCGTGACCACATGGTCCTTCTTGAGTTTGTAACTGCTGCTGGGATTACAC
ATGGCATGGATGAGCTCTACAAATAAGGATCTGAAGCTTGGGCCCGAACAAAAACTCATCTCAGAAGAGG
ATCTGAATAGCGCCGTCGACCATCATCATCATCATCATTGAGTTTAAACGGTCTCCAGCTTGGCTGTTTT
GGCGGATGAGAGAAGATTTTCAGCCTGATACAGATTAAATCAGAACGCAGAAGCGGTCTGATAAAACAGA
ATTTGCCTGGCGGCAGTAGCGCGGTGGTCCCACCTGACCCCATGCCGAACTCAGAAGTGAAACGCCGTAG
CGCCGATGGTAGTGTGGGGTCTCCCCATGCGAGAGTAGGGAACTGCCAGGCATCAAATAAAACGAAAGGC
TCAGTCGAAAGACTGGGCCTTTCGTTTTATCTGTTGTTTGTCGGTGAACTGGATCCTTACTCGAGTCTAG
ACTGCAGTTGATCGGGCACGTAAGAGGTTCCAACTTTCACCATAATGAAATAAGATCACTACCGGGCGTA
TTTTTTGAGTTATCGAGATTTTCAGGAGCTAAGGAAGCTAAAATGGAGAAAAAAATCACTGGATATACCA
CCGTTGATATATCCCAATGGCATCGTAAAGAACATTTTGAGGCATTTCAGTCAGTTGCTCAATGTACCTA
TAACCAGACCGTTCAGCTGGATATTACGGCCTTTTTAAAGACCGTAAAGAAAAATAAGCACAAGTTTTAT
CCGGCCTTTATTCACATTCTTGCCCGCCTGATGAATGCTCATCCGGAATTTCGTATGGCAATGAAAGACG
GTGAGCTGGTGATATGGGATAGTGTTAACCCTTGTTACACCGTTTTCCATGAGCAAACTGAAACGTTTTC
ATCGCTCTGGAGTGAATACCACGACGATTTCCGGCAGTTTCTACACATATATTCGCAAGATGTGGCGTGT
TACGGTGAAAACCTGGCCTATTTCCCTAAAGGGTTTATTGAGAATATGTTTTTCGTCTCAGCCAATCCCT
GGGTGAGTTTCATCAGTTTTGATTTAAACGTGGCCAATATGGACAACTTCTTCGCCCCCGTTTTCACCAT
GGGCAAATATTATACGCAAGGCAACAAGGTGCTGATGCCGCTGGCGATTCAGGTTCATCATGCCGTTTGT
GATGGCTTCCATGTCGGCAGAATGCTTAATGAATTACAACAGTACTGCGATGAGTGGCAGGGCGGGGCGT
AATTTGATATCGAGCTCGCTTGGACTCCTGTTGATAGATCCAGTAATGACCTAAGAACTCCATCTGGATT
TGTTCAGAACGCTCGGTTGCCGCCGGGCGTTTTTTATTGGTGAGAATCCAAGCCTCCGATCAACGTCTCA
TTTTCGCCAAAAGTTGGCCCAGGGCTTCCCGGTATCAACAGGGACACCAGGATTTATTTATTCTGCGAAG
TGATCTTCCGTCACAGGTATTTATTCGGCGCAAAGTGCGTCGGGTGATGCTGCCAACTTACTGATTTAGT
GTATGATGGTGTTTTTGAGGTGCTCCAGTGGCTTCTGTTTCTATCAGCTGTCCCTCCTGTTCAGCTACTG
ACGGGGTGGTGCGTAACGGCAAAAGCACCGCCGGACATCAGCGCTAGCGGAGTGTATACTGGCTTACTAT
GTTGGCACTGATGAGGGTGTCAGTGAAGTGCTTCATGTGGCAGGAGAAAAAAGGCTGCACCGGTGCGTCA
GCAGAATATGTGATACAGGATATATTCCGCTTCCTCGCTCACTGACTCGCTACGCTCGGTCGTTCGACTG
CGGCGAGCGGAAATGGCTTACGAACGGGGCGGAGATTTCCTGGAAGATGCCAGGAAGATACTTAACAGGG
AAGTGAGAGGGCCGCGGCAAAGCCGTTTTTCCATAGGCTCCGCCCCCCTGACAAGCATCACGAAATCTGA
CGCTCAAATCAGTGGTGGCGAAACCCGACAGGACTATAAAGATACCAGGCGTTTCCCCCTGGCGGCTCCC
TCGTGCGCTCTCCTGTTCCTGCCTTTCGGTTTACCGGTGTCATTCCGCTGTTATGGCCGCGTTTGTCTCA
TTCCACGCCTGACACTCAGTTCCGGGTAGGCAGTTCGCTCCAAGCTGGACTGTATGCACGAACCCCCCGT
TCAGTCCGACCGCTGCGCCTTATCCGGTAACTATCGTCTTGAGTCCAACCCGGAAAGACATGCAAAAGCA
CCACTGGCAGCAGCCACTGGTAATTGATTTAGAGGAGTTAGTCTTGAAGTCATGCGCCGGTTAAGGCTAA
ACTGAAAGGACAAGTTTTGGTGACTGCGCTCCTCCAAGCCAGTTACCTCGGTTCAAAGAGTTGGTAGCTC
AGAGAACCTTAGAAAAACCGCCCTGCAAGGCGGTTTTTTCGTTTTCAGAGCAAGAGATTACGCGCAGACC
AAAACGATCTCAAGAAGATCATCTTATTAATCAGATAAAATATTTCTAGATTTCAGTGCAATTTATCTCT
TCAAATGTAGCACCTGAAGTCAGCCCCATACGATATAAGTTGTAATTCTCATGTTTGACAGCTTATCATC
GATAAGCTTCCGATGGCGC
Features (pLannotate 1.2.2; 14 found; start..end, strand, type, name):
     11..32      +  promoter       lac UV5 promoter (fragment): E. coli lac promoter with an "up" mutation
     49..82      +  promoter       J23119 promoter: bacterial promoter (Registry of Standard Biological Parts BBa J23119)
    188..277     +  CDS            rpmE (fragment): RL31_ECOLI - Experimental evidence at protein level: Swiss-Prot protein existence level 1. Binds the 23S rRNA. From Escherichia coli (strain K12).
    290..1003    +  CDS            Superfolder GFP: Superfolder GFP is a basic (constitutively fluorescent) green fluorescent protein published in 2005, derived from Aequorea victoria. It is reported to be a very rapidly-maturing weak dimer.
   1071..1088    +  CDS            capTEV™ (fragment): composite tag for in vivo biotinylation, TEV protease cleavage, and 6xHis tagging
   1195..1310    +  ncRNA          5S rRNA: Accession: RF00001 - 5S ribosomal RNA
   1314..1360    +  terminator     rrnB T1 terminator: transcription terminator T1 from the E. coli rrnB gene
   1415..1512    +  promoter       cat promoter: promoter of the E. coli cat gene encoding chloramphenicol acetyltransferase
   1513..2172    +  CDS            CmR: chloramphenicol acetyltransferase; cat; confers resistance to chloramphenicol
   2243..2277    +  terminator     lambda t0 terminator: minimal transcription terminator from phage lambda (Scholtissek and Grosse, 1987)
   2423..2566    +  mobile_element IS1 (fragment): prokaryotic transposable element IS1
   2685..2740    -  rep_origin     RSF ori (fragment): Plasmids containing the RSF 1030 origin of replication can be propagated in E. coli cells that contain additional plasmids with compatible origins.
   2828..3373    -  rep_origin     p15A ori: Plasmids containing the medium-copy-number p15A origin of replication can be propagated in E. coli cells that contain a second plasmid with the ColE1 origin.
   3485..3509    +  promoter       tet promoter (fragment): E. coli promoter for tetracycline efflux protein gene
