[The description below was written by a language model from this plasmid's Addgene catalogue record and pLannotate feature annotations shown in this document.]
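Description:
pRAR074-control-sfGFP is a small (about 3.5 kb) bacterial expression plasmid built on a pACYC-type backbone with the p15A origin of replication and a chloramphenicol acetyltransferase gene, driven by its own cat promoter and followed by a lambda t0 terminator, for selection in E. coli. The p15A origin is compatible with ColE1-type plasmids, so the reporter can be co-maintained with a second plasmid. It is conventionally regarded as a medium- to low-copy origin, although the catalogue entry lists the plasmid as high copy. Short matches to IS1, an RSF origin, and lac UV5 and tet promoter fragments appear in the automated annotation and are most likely backbone remnants or partial homologies rather than functional parts.

The payload is a translational fusion reporter for the E. coli MG1655 ribosomal protein L31 gene, rpmE. According to the depositor, a constitutive Anderson-series J23108 promoter drives the transcript; the annotation software labels this region as the closely related J23119, which probably reflects the sequence similarity within that promoter family. Downstream, the native rpmE 5' untranslated region has been replaced with a scrambled version. It is followed by only the first 90 nucleotides of the rpmE coding sequence, a glycine linker, and superfolder GFP. Transcription ends in the rrnB terminator region, annotated as the 5S rRNA segment plus the T1 terminator.

Because the leader sequence is scrambled, this construct serves as a negative control for matched reporters carrying the intact rpmE 5'UTR. It allows fluorescence changes that depend on RNA-mediated regulation through the leader to be separated from promoter or coding-region effects. The associated work concerns the control of L31 expression by Zur, zinc and the paralogous repressor L31p.
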