Addgene plasmid #185032: pRAR074-control-sfGFP
Purpose: J23108 promoter, scrambled 5'UTR, 90 nt of l31 coding region, glycine linker, sfGFP, trrnB
Depositing lab: Julius Lucks. Depositing organization: Northwestern University. Publication: Zur and zinc increase expression of E. coli ribosomal protein L31 through RNA-mediated repression of the repressor L31p. Rasmussen RA, Wang S, Camarillo JM, Sosnowski V, Cho BK, Goo YA, Lucks JB, O'Halloran TV. Nucleic Acids Res. 2022 Dec 9;50(22):12739-12753. doi: 10.1093/nar/gkac1086. PubMed 36533433.
Backbone
  Vector backbone: p15A oripACYC
  Vector type: Bacterial Expression
Growth in bacteria
  Bacterial resistance: Chloramphenicol, 25 μg/mL
  Growth temperature: 37°C
  Growth strain: DH5alpha
  Copy number: High Copy
Gene/Insert
  Gene/Insert name: L31-sfGFP (alt name: rpmE-sfGFP)
  Species: E. coli MG1655
  Mutation: Nucleotides of rpmE 5'UTR scrambled, Only first 90 nt of rpmE coding present
  Cloning method: Gibson Cloning
Terms and licenses: Academic/Nonprofit Terms; Industry Terms: Not Available to Industry
How to cite: pRAR074-control-sfGFP was a gift from Julius Lucks (Addgene plasmid # 185032 ; http://n2t.net/addgene:185032 ; RRID:Addgene_185032)
